>Addgene plasmid #68878 | pCAG-Flag-Avi-ires-CHD5 | addgene partial sequence | sequence record 122412 | pCAG-F 5'-GCAACGTGCTGGTTATTGTG-3'
GCAGATCGTTAACGCTAGCCTCGAGCCGCCACCATGGTACTACAAGGACGACGATGACAAGGCCCCCTTT
CGTTAAGGCAGATATTGGATTCACAGAAAATGGAATGGAGGTCTAATGCTGGAGGTTCGGAATTCGCCCT
TACAAGTTTGTACAAAAAAGCAGGCTCTTTAAAGGAACCAATTCAGTCGACTGGATCCGGTACCGAATTC
ATGCGGGGCCCAGTGGGCACCGAGGAGGAGCTGCCGCGGCTGTTCGCCGAGGAGATGGAGAATGAGGACG
AGATGTCAGAAGAAGAAGATGGTGGTCTTGAAGCCTTCGATGACTTTTTCCCTGTGGAGCCCGTGAGCCT
TCCTAAGAAGAAGAAACCCAAGAAGCTCAAGGAAAACAAGTGTAAAGGGAAGCGGAAGAAGAAAGAGGGG
AGCAATGATGAGCTATCAGAGAATGAAGAGGATCTGGAAGAGAAGTCGGAGAGTGAAGGCAGTGACTACT
CCCCGAATAAAAAGAAGAAGAAGAAACTCAAGGACAAGAAGGAGAAAAAAGCCAAGCGAAAAAAGAAGGA
TGAGGATGAGGATGATAATGATGATGGATGCTTAAAGGAGCCCAAGTCCTCGGGGCAGCTCATGGCCGAG
TGGGGCCTGGACGACGTGGACTACCTGTTCTCGGAGGAGGATTACCACACGCTGACCAACTACAAGGCCT
TCAGCCAGTTCCTCAGGCCACTCATTGCCAAGAAGAACCCGAAGATCCCCATGTCCAAAATGATGACCGT
CCTGGGTGCCAAGTGGCGGGAGTTCAGCGCCAACAACCCCTTCAAGGGCAGCTCCGCGGCAGCAGCGGCG
GCGGCGGTGGCTGCGGCTGTAGAGACGGTCACCATCTCCCCTCCGCTAGCCGTCAGCCCCCCGCAGGTGC
CCCAGCCTGTGCCTATCCGCAAGGCCAAGACCAAGGAGGGCAAAGGCCT
