>Addgene plasmid #68878 | pCAG-Flag-Avi-ires-CHD5 | addgene partial sequence | sequence record 123577 | M13pUC-Rev 5'-AGCGGATAACAATTTCACACAGG-3'
TGATTCGCCAGCTTGGGCTGCAGGTTCTTTCCGCCTCAGAAGCCATAGAGCCCACCGCATCCCCAGCATG
CCTGCTATTGTCTTCCCAATCCTCCCCCTTGCTGTCCTGCCCCACCCCACCCCCCAGAATAGAATGACAC
CTACTCAGACAATGCGATGCAATTTCCTCATTTTATTAGGAAAGGACAGTGGGAGTGGCACCTTCCAGGG
TCAAGGAAGGCACGGGGGAGGGGCAAACAACAGATGGCTGGCAACTAGAAGGCACAGTCGAGGCTGATCA
GCGAGCTCTAGATCATCGATGCATCCAGATCTCCATCGATGGAGATCTGGATGCATGGGGTCGTGCGCTC
CTTTCGGTCGGGCGCTGCGGGTCGTGGGGCGGGCGTCAGGCACCGGGCTTGCGGGTCATGCACCAGGTGC
GCGGTCCTTCGGGCACCTCGACGTCGGCGGTGACGGTGAAGCCGAGCCGCTCGTAGAAGGGGAGGTTGCG
GGGCGCGGAGGTCTCCAGGAAGGCGGGCACCCCGGCGCGCTCGGCCGCCTCCACTCCGGGGAGCACGACG
GCGCTGCCCAGACCCTTGCCCTGGTGGTCGGGCGAGACGCCGACGGTGGCCAGGAACCACGCGGGCTCCT
TGGGCCGGTGCGGCGCCAGGAGGCCTTCCATCTGTTGCTGCGCGGCCAGCCGGGAACCGCTCAACTCGGC
CATGCGCGGGCCGATCTCGGCGAACACCGCCCCCGCTTCGACGCTCTCCGGCGTGGTCCAGACCGCCACC
GCGGCGCCGTCGTCCGCGACCCACACCTTGCCGATGTCGAGCCCGACGCGCGTGAAGGAAGAAGTTCTTG
CAGCTCGGGTGAACCGCTCGAATGTGGGCGGTCCGGATCGAACGTTGTGGCGCGTGGCGGGGGTAATTCC
GCCAAACGCGGCGGCGAAGGTTGCGTACGGCCTTGGGGAAAGTCCGTCCCGGGTTGGCGAAG
