[The description below was written by a language model from this plasmid's Addgene catalogue record.]
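Description:
pCAG-Flag-Avi-ires-CHD5 is a mammalian expression plasmid built on the pCAG-Flag-Avi-ires-Puromycin backbone and intended for transient expression of human CHD5 (chromodomain helicase DNA-binding protein 5) in cultured mammalian cells. It is propagated in E. coli under ampicillin selection. The record lists its copy number as unknown, and no feature table is provided, so the origin of replication and the polyadenylation signal are not documented here.

Expression is driven by the CAG promoter, a strong synthetic promoter that combines the CMV early enhancer with chicken β-actin promoter elements and gives high, broadly active transcription in mammalian cells. The CHD5 coding sequence is joined to N-terminal FLAG and Avi tags supplied by the backbone. The FLAG epitope allows antibody-based detection and immunoprecipitation. The Avi tag is a short peptide that the E. coli biotin ligase BirA biotinylates at a single lysine, so the tagged protein can be captured on streptavidin with very high affinity when BirA is also present. BirA is not recorded as part of this plasmid, so it would presumably have to come from another source.

The backbone name and the listed selectable marker indicate an IRES-linked puromycin resistance gene. In such an arrangement the internal ribosome entry site lets the marker be translated from the same transcript as the tagged protein, tying drug resistance to CHD5 expression. The exact order of elements cannot be confirmed from the record, however. The stated purpose points to biotin-based affinity purification of CHD5, for example to study its protein partners or chromatin association.
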