Addgene plasmid #68878: pCAG-Flag-Avi-ires-CHD5
Purpose: Transient mammalian expression of CHD5 for BirA tagging
Depositing lab: Adrian Bracken. Depositing organization: Trinity College Dublin. Publication: CHD5 is required for neurogenesis and has a dual role in facilitating gene expression and polycomb gene repression. Egan CM, Nyman U, Skotte J, Streubel G, Turner S, O'Connell DJ, Rraklli V, Dolan MJ, Chadderton N, Hansen K, Farrar GJ, Helin K, Holmberg J, Bracken AP. Dev Cell. 2013 Aug 12;26(3):223-36. doi: 10.1016/j.devcel.2013.07.008. PubMed 23948251.
Backbone
  Vector backbone: pCAG-Flag-Avi-ires-Puromycin
  Vector type: Mammalian Expression
  Selectable markers: Puromycin
Growth in bacteria
  Bacterial resistance: Ampicillin, 100 μg/mL
  Growth temperature: 37°C
  Growth strain: DH5alpha
  Copy number: Unknown
Gene/Insert
  Gene/Insert name: CHD5
  Species: H. sapiens (human)
  Entrez Gene: CHD5 (a.k.a. CHD-5)
  Promoter: CAG
  Tag / fusion protein: FLAG/AVI (N terminal on backbone)
  Cloning method: Unknown
  Sequencing primers: 5′ pCAG-F
Terms and licenses: Academic/Nonprofit Terms; Industry Terms: Not Available to Industry
How to cite: pCAG-Flag-Avi-ires-CHD5 was a gift from Adrian Bracken (Addgene plasmid # 68878 ; http://n2t.net/addgene:68878 ; RRID:Addgene_68878)
